Addgene plasmid #207766: qTAG-N-Blast-moxGFP-TUBA1B
Purpose: Donor template for Blast-2A-moxGFP insertion into the N-terminus of the TUBA1B locus for tubulin visualization. To be co-transfected with sgRNA plasmid px330-PITCh-TUBA1B Addgene #207763
Depositing lab: Laurence Pelletier. Depositing organization: Sinai Health System. Publication: qTAG: an adaptable plasmid scaffold for CRISPR-based endogenous tagging. Philip R, Sharma A, Matellan L, Erpf AC, Hsu WH, Tkach JM, Wyatt HDM, Pelletier L. EMBO J. 2024 Dec 12. doi: 10.1038/s44318-024-00337-5. PubMed 39668248.
Backbone
  Vector backbone: pUC19
  Backbone manufacturer: Invitrogen
  Backbone size w/o insert (bp): 2686
  Vector type: Mammalian Expression, CRISPR ; Donor Template
  Selectable markers: Blasticidin
Growth in bacteria
  Bacterial resistance: Ampicillin, 100 μg/mL
  Growth temperature: 37°C
  Growth strain: DH5alpha
  Copy number: High Copy
Gene/Insert
  Gene/Insert name: TUBA1B Homology Arms flanking a Blast-moxGFP Cassette (alt name: TUBA1B)
  Species: H. sapiens (human)
  Insert size (bp): 2496
  Entrez Gene: TUBA1B (a.k.a. K-ALPHA-1)
  Cloning method: Unknown
  Sequencing primers: 5′ CTGCAAGGCGATTAAGTTGGGTAAC; 3′ GGCTCGTATGTTGTGTGGAATTGT
Terms and licenses: Academic/Nonprofit Terms; Industry Terms: Not Available to Industry
Depositor comments: To be co-transfected with sgRNA plasmid px330-PITCh-TUBA1B https://www.addgene.org/207763 . Please visit https://www.biorxiv.org/content/10.1101/2023.11.01.565029v3 for bioRxiv preprint.
How to cite: qTAG-N-Blast-moxGFP-TUBA1B was a gift from Laurence Pelletier (Addgene plasmid # 207766 ; http://n2t.net/addgene:207766 ; RRID:Addgene_207766)
