[The description below was written by a language model from this plasmid's Addgene catalogue record and pLannotate feature annotations shown in this document.]
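Description:
qTAG-N-Blast-moxGFP-TUBA1B is a CRISPR donor template built on the high-copy pUC19 backbone, intended to tag the endogenous human TUBA1B (alpha-tubulin 1B) gene at its N-terminus in mammalian cells. In bacteria it is maintained through the ColE1/pUC origin and selected with ampicillin via the β-lactamase gene and its promoter. Remnants of the pUC cloning region (lacZα fragment, lac promoter and operator, CAP site) flank the insert and have no role in the tagging function.

The roughly 2.5 kb insert consists of TUBA1B homology arms surrounding a selection-plus-tag cassette. The annotated order is lox71, a blasticidin S deaminase (BSD) coding sequence, lox66, and then moxGFP, a monomeric, rapidly maturing green fluorescent protein. This is followed by sequence that the automated annotation matches to alpha-tubulin fragments. Those matches are labelled with other species' tubulins, but they presumably correspond to coding exons in the downstream human homology arm. The catalogue describes the cassette as Blast-2A-moxGFP, although the 2A element is not separately annotated. No mammalian promoter is annotated either, which fits a design in which blasticidin resistance and moxGFP-tubulin are expressed from the native TUBA1B promoter only after correct in-frame integration, with the 2A peptide separating the resistance protein from the fusion. The lox71 and lox66 sites bracketing BSD should allow Cre-mediated excision of the marker after selection.

The plasmid is meant to be co-transfected with a companion px330-PITCh sgRNA/Cas9 plasmid targeting TUBA1B. Edited cells are enriched with blasticidin and used for visualizing tubulin expressed from its own locus.
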