Features (pLannotate 1.2.2; 16 found; start..end, strand, type, name):
    137..236     +  misc_feature   bom (fragment): basis of mobility region from pBR322
    242..399     -  CDS            lacZα (fragment): LacZα fragment of β-galactosidase; lacZ fragment
    981..1014    +  protein_bind   lox71: Left element (LE) mutant of loxP (Araki et al., 2010). Cre-mediated recombination occurs in the 8-bp core sequence (GCATACAT). Cre recombinase
   1023..1418    +  CDS            BSD: blasticidin S deaminase; Aspergillus terreus BSD; confers resistance to blasticidin
   1491..1524    +  protein_bind   lox66: Right element (RE) mutant of loxP (Araki et al., 2010). Cre-mediated recombination occurs in the 8-bp core sequence (GCATACAT). Cre recombinase
   1599..2315    +  CDS            moxGFP: moxGFP is a basic (constitutively fluorescent) green fluorescent protein published in 2015, derived from Aequorea victoria. It is reported to be a rapidly-maturing monomer.
   2400..2573    +  CDS            TUBA (fragment): TBA_PICAB - Experimental evidence at transcript level: Swiss-Prot protein existence level 2. Tubulin is the major constituent of microtubules. It binds two moles of GTP, one at an exchangeable site on the beta chain and one at a non-exchangeable site on the alpha chain. From Picea abies (Norway spruce) (Picea excelsa).
   2677..2817    +  CDS            TBA3_MESAU (fragment): Experimental evidence at protein level: Swiss-Prot protein existence level 1. Tubulin is the major constituent of microtubules. It binds two moles of GTP, one at an exchangeable site on the beta chain and one at a non-exchangeable site on the alpha chain (By similarity). From Mesocricetus auratus (Golden hamster).
   2940..2956    -  protein_bind   lac operator: The lac repressor binds to the lac operator to inhibit transcription in E. coli. This inhibition can be relieved by adding lactose or isopropyl-β-D-thiogalactopyranoside (IPTG). lac repressor encoded by lacI
   2964..2994    -  promoter       lac promoter: promoter for the E. coli lac operon
   3009..3030    -  protein_bind   CAP binding site: CAP binding activates transcription in the presence of cAMP. E. coli catabolite activator protein
   3043..3135    -  CDS            lacI (fragment): lac repressor; lacI; The lac repressor binds to the lac operator to inhibit transcription in E. coli. This inhibition can be relieved by adding lactose or isopropyl-β-D-thiogalactopyranoside (IPTG).
   3318..3906    -  rep_origin     ori: high-copy-number ColE1/pMB1/pBR322/pUC origin of replication
   4077..4937    -  CDS            AmpR: β-lactamase; bla; confers resistance to ampicillin, carbenicillin, and related antibiotics
   4938..5042    -  promoter       AmpR promoter: bla
   5137..35      +  CDS            rop (fragment) (across the origin): Rop protein, which maintains plasmids at low copy number; rop
>Addgene plasmid #207766 | qTAG-N-Blast-moxGFP-TUBA1B | addgene full sequence | sequence record 413792 | Addgene NGS Result
TCGCGCGTTTCGGTGATGACGGTGAAAACCTCTGACACATGCAGCTCCCGGAGACGGTCACAGCTTGTCT
GTAAGCGGATGCCGGGAGCAGACAAGCCCGTCAGGGCGCGTCAGCGGGTGTTGGCGGGTGTCGGGGCTGG
CTTAACTATGCGGCATCAGAGCAGATTGTACTGAGAGTGCACCATATGCGGTGTGAAATACCGCACAGAT
GCGTAAGGAGAAAATACCGCATCAGGCGCCATTCGCCATTCAGGCTGCGCAACTGTTGGGAAGGGCGATC
GGTGCGGGCCTCTTCGCTATTACGCCAGCTGGCGAAAGGGGGATGTGCTGCAAGGCGATTAAGTTGGGTA
ACGCCAGGGTTTTCCCAGTCACGACGTTGTAAAACGACGGCCAGTGAATTCCTGCCCGGAAATGTGACCA
CCTAGTCTAAAGTGGGCTTCTGGGGCCTGAGCGCTGGATGGATGCCCACCTTCCTGTCTTGGTCCTCCAA
AGGAGGAAGCTGTGACTGAGCTGTCTTGGTCTGGAAGGAGGCCTTCCCGGTTTAGGATGGGAAGGTAACA
TTCATTAAAAGCAACGTAGACTATAGTGTAGCTGTTCTCAAAAGTAGTACATCTTAGAAAAGGATCTTTA
GAAAAGATCGCTTTAGAAAAGGAAATTCGTTTTCAGATTACGTGAGTAGCCTAGGTAACACAGCCAGACC
TCATCTCCACAAAAAAAATGAAAAAATTAGCCAGCTTGGTGGTCTGTGCCTGTGGTCCCAGCTGCTCCAG
AGGCTGAGGTGGGGGGATGACTGGAGCCTAGGCTGCAGTGAGCCTAGATGGCATCACTGCACTCAAGACT
GGGCGACAGACCTTATCTCTAAAAAAATAAAGATTGCATGAGTATTTTGTTCCACTTGACAGTCATCAAT
AGATTGGTTTAAATTGTGATATCTTTTTTACTTCCCGCAGAGAGAATGTGGCAAGAGCAAGACCGGTAGC
TACCGTTCGTATAGCATACATTATACGAAGTTATCTGCTAGCATGGCCAAGCCTTTGTCTCAAGAAGAAT
CCACCCTCATTGAAAGAGCAACGGCTACAATCAACAGCATCCCCATCTCTGAAGACTACAGCGTCGCCAG
CGCAGCTCTCTCTAGCGACGGCCGCATCTTCACTGGTGTCAATGTATATCATTTTACTGGGGGACCTTGT
GCAGAACTCGTGGTGCTGGGCACTGCTGCTGCTGCGGCAGCTGGCAACCTGACTTGTATCGTCGCGATCG
GAAATGAGAACAGGGGCATCTTGAGCCCCTGCGGACGGTGCCGACAGGTGCTTCTCGATCTGCATCCTGG
GATCAAAGCCATAGTGAAGGACAGTGATGGACAGCCGACGGCAGTTGGGATTCGTGAATTGCTGCCCTCT
GGTTATGTGTGGGAGGGCGGATCCGGAGCTACTAACTTCAGCCTGCTGAAGCAGGCCGGAGACGTGGAGG
AGAACCCTGGACCTTCTAGAATAACTTCGTATAGCATACATTATACGAACGGTAGCACGCGTTACCCCTA
CGACGTGCCCGACTACGCCGGCTATCCGTATGATGTCCCGGACTATGCAGGAAGCGGAATGGTGAGCAAG
GGCGAGGAGCTGTTCACCGGGGTGGTGCCCATCCTGGTCGAGCTGGACGGCGACGTGAACGGCCACAAGT
TCTCCGTGCGGGGCGAGGGCGAGGGCGATGCCACCAACGGCAAGCTGACCCTGAAGTTCATCAGCACCAC
CGGCAAGCTGCCCGTGCCCTGGCCCACCCTCGTGACCACCCTGACCTACGGCGTGCAGAGCTTCTCCCGC
TACCCCGACCACATGAAGCGCCACGACTTCTTCAAGAGCGCCATGCCCGAAGGCTACGTCCAGGAGCGCA
CCATCTCCTTCAAGGACGACGGCACCTACAAGACCCGCGCCGAGGTGAAGTTCGAGGGCGACACCCTGGT
GAACCGCATCGAGCTGAAGGGCATCGACTTCAAGGAGGACGGCAACATCCTGGGGCACAAGCTGGAGTAC
AACTTCAACTCCCACAACGTCTATATCACCGCCGACAAGCAGAAGAACGGCATCAAGGCCAACTTCAAGA
TCCGCCATAACGTGGAGGACGGCTCCGTGCAGCTCGCCGACCACTACCAGCAGAACACCCCCATCGGCGA
CGGCCCCGTGCTGCTGCCCGACAACCACTACCTGTCCACCCAGTCCAAGCTGTCCAAAGACCCCAACGAG
AAGCGCGATCACATGGTCCTGCTGGAGTTCGTGACCGCCGCCGGGATCACTCACGGCATGGACGAGCTGT
ACAAGCTCGAGGGAGGAAGCGGAGGATCTGGCGGTACCGAGTGCATCTCCATCCACGTTGGCCAGGCTGG
TGTCCAGATTGGCAATGCCTGCTGGGAGCTCTACTGCCTGGAACACGGCATCCAGCCCGATGGCCAGATG
CCAAGTGACAAGACCATTGGGGGAGGAGATGACTCCTTCAACACCTTCTTCAGTGAGACGGGCGCTGGCA
AGCACGTGCCCCGGGCTGTGTTTGTAGACTTGGAACCCACAGTCATTGGTGAGTTGACCTCAGTAACCTG
AGATCCCAGGATGCTGGGACAGGAGGTCTGTCCAGGGGCTTCTCTTGTCACTCACTCACTCCCTCCGTCC
TTCTCTCCCTCCTCCAGATGAAGTTCGCACTGGCACCTACCGCCAGCTCTTCCACCCTGAGCAGCTCATC
ACAGGCAAGGAAGATGCTGCCAATAACTATGCCCGAGGGCACTACACCATTGGCAAGGAGATCATTGACC
TTGTGTTGGACCGAATTCGCAAGCTGGTAAGCACCACATATAAATATGCATTTAATGTGGTGTGATAGTT
CCAGTGCAAGTTGGGTGGAGTGACTGAAAGCTTGGCGTAATCATGGTCATAGCTGTTTCCTGTGTGAAAT
TGTTATCCGCTCACAATTCCACACAACATACGAGCCGGAAGCATAAAGTGTAAAGCCTGGGGTGCCTAAT
GAGTGAGCTAACTCACATTAATTGCGTTGCGCTCACTGCCCGCTTTCCAGTCGGGAAACCTGTCGTGCCA
GCTGCATTAATGAATCGGCCAACGCGCGGGGAGAGGCGGTTTGCGTATTGGGCGCTCTTCCGCTTCCTCG
CTCACTGACTCGCTGCGCTCGGTCGTTCGGCTGCGGCGAGCGGTATCAGCTCACTCAAAGGCGGTAATAC
GGTTATCCACAGAATCAGGGGATAACGCAGGAAAGAACATGTGAGCAAAAGGCCAGCAAAAGGCCAGGAA
CCGTAAAAAGGCCGCGTTGCTGGCGTTTTTCCATAGGCTCCGCCCCCCTGACGAGCATCACAAAAATCGA
CGCTCAAGTCAGAGGTGGCGAAACCCGACAGGACTATAAAGATACCAGGCGTTTCCCCCTGGAAGCTCCC
TCGTGCGCTCTCCTGTTCCGACCCTGCCGCTTACCGGATACCTGTCCGCCTTTCTCCCTTCGGGAAGCGT
GGCGCTTTCTCATAGCTCACGCTGTAGGTATCTCAGTTCGGTGTAGGTCGTTCGCTCCAAGCTGGGCTGT
GTGCACGAACCCCCCGTTCAGCCCGACCGCTGCGCCTTATCCGGTAACTATCGTCTTGAGTCCAACCCGG
TAAGACACGACTTATCGCCACTGGCAGCAGCCACTGGTAACAGGATTAGCAGAGCGAGGTATGTAGGCGG
TGCTACAGAGTTCTTGAAGTGGTGGCCTAACTACGGCTACACTAGAAGAACAGTATTTGGTATCTGCGCT
CTGCTGAAGCCAGTTACCTTCGGAAAAAGAGTTGGTAGCTCTTGATCCGGCAAACAAACCACCGCTGGTA
GCGGTGGTTTTTTTGTTTGCAAGCAGCAGATTACGCGCAGAAAAAAAGGATCTCAAGAAGATCCTTTGAT
CTTTTCTACGGGGTCTGACGCTCAGTGGAACGAAAACTCACGTTAAGGGATTTTGGTCATGAGATTATCA
AAAAGGATCTTCACCTAGATCCTTTTAAATTAAAAATGAAGTTTTAAATCAATCTAAAGTATATATGAGT
AAACTTGGTCTGACAGTTACCAATGCTTAATCAGTGAGGCACCTATCTCAGCGATCTGTCTATTTCGTTC
ATCCATAGTTGCCTGACTCCCCGTCGTGTAGATAACTACGATACGGGAGGGCTTACCATCTGGCCCCAGT
GCTGCAATGATACCGCGAGACCCACGCTCACCGGCTCCAGATTTATCAGCAATAAACCAGCCAGCCGGAA
GGGCCGAGCGCAGAAGTGGTCCTGCAACTTTATCCGCCTCCATCCAGTCTATTAATTGTTGCCGGGAAGC
TAGAGTAAGTAGTTCGCCAGTTAATAGTTTGCGCAACGTTGTTGCCATTGCTACAGGCATCGTGGTGTCA
CGCTCGTCGTTTGGTATGGCTTCATTCAGCTCCGGTTCCCAACGATCAAGGCGAGTTACATGATCCCCCA
TGTTGTGCAAAAAAGCGGTTAGCTCCTTCGGTCCTCCGATCGTTGTCAGAAGTAAGTTGGCCGCAGTGTT
ATCACTCATGGTTATGGCAGCACTGCATAATTCTCTTACTGTCATGCCATCCGTAAGATGCTTTTCTGTG
ACTGGTGAGTACTCAACCAAGTCATTCTGAGAATAGTGTATGCGGCGACCGAGTTGCTCTTGCCCGGCGT
CAATACGGGATAATACCGCGCCACATAGCAGAACTTTAAAAGTGCTCATCATTGGAAAACGTTCTTCGGG
GCGAAAACTCTCAAGGATCTTACCGCTGTTGAGATCCAGTTCGATGTAACCCACTCGTGCACCCAACTGA
TCTTCAGCATCTTTTACTTTCACCAGCGTTTCTGGGTGAGCAAAAACAGGAAGGCAAAATGCCGCAAAAA
AGGGAATAAGGGCGACACGGAAATGTTGAATACTCATACTCTTCCTTTTTCAATATTATTGAAGCATTTA
TCAGGGTTATTGTCTCATGAGCGGATACATATTTGAATGTATTTAGAAAAATAAACAAATAGGGGTTCCG
CGCACATTTCCCCGAAAAGTGCCACCTGACGTCTAAGAAACCATTATTATCATGACATTAACCTATAAAA
ATAGGCGTATCACGAGGCCCTTTCGTC
